>Addgene plasmid #192763 | Ppst93-MCRaeo-NG | addgene full sequence | sequence record 379057 | Addgene NGS Result
ATATATTATATTATATTTAACCTTGTATTGATTATTGAATAATATTTATTATTACTTTTTTTGATTTCTT
GTAAAAAATCGAACATATTTTACATATTGTAAAAAATAAAAAAGATTTAAAAAAAGTGTCCGAAAAAGTT
AAACAAACATTATTATTAAAATGTTAGTTTAATATGTATCTTGATATGCTCTTCTTTCTTTCATGCTTAA
ACTTGTATAACTGTATGCTTTTTTCATTTCCTTTATTTTGTCCTTTCCTTTCTTTGTTATCTGGTAATAT
CCTTCCTTCTTTCCTGCATACTTCAAAAATCCAAGGTTTTTTAAGTTATCGAGATAAGAATTACTAGATG
AATTCGCGCCCGGTTCTAGATTTATTCATAAAATAGGAACTAAAATACCAAAATAGAAACATTTATATAC
ATTTGATGTGTAGGGTATACCATAAACCTGGGAGGTGTCTCATATGGTTAAATACGAAGATAAAATTAAC
CTTTACGATGCAAAAGGAAACCTTGCAGAAGAAAACGTTCCACTTGAAGCAATTTCACCATTATACAATC
CAGTTGTTAAAGATATGGTTAAATCAATTAAAAGAACAGTTGCAGTTAACCTTGCAGGAATTGAAGCAAC
ACTTAAAGCAGGAACTATTGGAGGAAAAGCATGTAGAGTTCCAGGAAGAACTCTTGATTTACCAATTGTT
GATGAAGCAGAAGCAATTATGGATAAAGTTGAAAAAATTCTTAAAATTTCAGAAGATGATGATACAAATA
TTAGAACTATTAATGGAGGAAAACAAGCAGTTGTTCAGGTTCCATCAAAAAGACTTGATATTGCAGCAGA
ATACTCAGTTTCAATGTTATCAACAGGAATGGCACTTAAAGAAGCAATTATTGATACATTTGATGTTGAT
ATGTTTGATGGATCAACTGTTCACGCAGCAATTGTTGGAAGATATCCACAAGTTATGGATTACATGGGAG
GAAATATTGCATCATTATTAGGAGCACCATCAAATATGGAAGGATTAGGATACGCACTTAGAAACATTAT
GGTTAACCACTACGTTGCAACAACAAAGAAAAATCTTATGAACGCAGTTGCATTTTCATCAATTATGGAA
CAAACTGCAATGTTTGAAATGGGAGATGCAATTGGATCATTTGAAAGAATGCACTTATTAGGACTTGGAT
ACCAGGGACTTAACGCAGATAACATTGTTATTGATTTAGTTAAAGCAAATGCATCAGGAACAGTTGGAAC
TGTTGTTGCATCAGTTGTTGAAAGAGCACTTGAAGATAAAGTTATTGCAGAAGATAAAACAATGAACTCA
GGATTTACTATGTACAAACCAGTTGATGTTGCAAAATGGAATGCATACGCAGCAGCAGGATTAGTTGCAG
CATCAATTGTTAATTGTGGAGCAGCAAGAGCAGCACAAAATGTTGCATCAACAATTCTTTACTACAACGA
TATTCTTGAATATGAAACAGGATTACCAGGAACTGATTACGGAAGATCAGAAGGAACTGCAGTTGGATTT
TCATTTTTCTCACACTCAATTTATGGAGGCGGAGGACCAGGAATTTTTACAGGAAATCACGTTGTTACTA
GACACTCAAAAGGATTTGCAATTCCACCAGTTACAGCAGCATTATGTGTTGATGCAGGAACACAGATGTT
TTCACCAGAAAAAACTTCAGCATTAGTTGGAGCAGTTTACTCAGATATTCCAGAATTTAGAGAACCACTT
AAACACGTTATTGAAGGAGCAATTGAAATTAAAGATAAAATTTAAATTATCAATTGCTCATATATCTTTT
ATTCCCGGTATTTAACTTATTGGTAGGTAATATTATGATTGAAATTGAAGTTTTTCCACACAGATTTTTA
AAAGCAGATACAACTGAAAAATTTCTTAACGATATTTACTCAATTGAAACTGTTGAAAGAGTTATTGTTC
ACGGACAACCATTACCAAAAACTGTTTATTACGGACCAGCAAGAGGAACACCAGTTAATCACCCAGAAAG
AAAAGAAGTTCTTGTTAACGGAGTTCCAGTTGAACTTACAGTTATGGCAGGAAGATTTTGGATTCTTCTT
GAAAACGATAACGAACTTAACAAAATTGAAGAAATTTGTAAATCATTATTTCCATATGGATACAATTTAA
ATGTTGGAAAATTTACTAGAGATTCACCAACAACTACAGATTACATGAAATACGGAGAAAAACTTGTTAA
CTCAATGGATAGAAAAATGATTGGACTTACAGATCCAAGATCAAAATTTGCATCATCAGTTAAAATGATT
CCAAAAAACGAAAACGCAGAATGTGAACAGAATTAAGAGGATAGTGATTTTATGCCAGTTGGAAGAAAAG
AACAAATTGTTGATTGTAGAGCAGTTAGAGGATTAGGAGAAGGTGGAGGATTAGCACAGAGAGGAACATT
TGCAGAAGGACTTAAAAACGATGTTGTTGTTGTTGCAATGTCACCAGGAAGAAGACACATTACAAAACCA
GTTTGTGAAATTACTTACGGAATTAGAGAAGCAGGAATTCAAACTTCAGTTCTTGTTCTTAACGCAGGAT
CAGGATTACCACACGATACACCAAAAGGATCATTAGGATCAACTTTTGGATTAAAACCAGAAGAAGCAAA
ACAGGTTAACAGACACAAACTTTGTATTGTTCACCTTGGAAACGTTAAATCACACATTATTTACAAAGCA
AGATTATTTCTTAGATACGTTAAAATTCCAACAATTATTGTTTGTCAAACTCCAATTGATATGGAAGATT
TTGCAAAAATTGGAGTTAAAACAAAAAACGTTATGCCAGTTAATCCAGATACAGAAGGAACTATTGTTGA
TATTATTACTGGAGTTGTTAGAGGAGAATCAGCAACACAGCTTAAAATTGATGAAACTATTGAAAAAATT
AAAAATCACTTAAATTAAATTAAAAGGTGATTCTATGGATTACAAAGATGATGATGATAAAGGCGCCAGC
TGGTCACACCCACAATTTGAAAAAGGAGGTGGATCAGGAGGTGGATCAGGAGGTTCAGCATGGTCACATC
CTCAGTTTGAAAAATCAGCAATGGCATATACTCCACAATTTTGTCCAGGATCAACAACTGTTGCACAGAA
TAGAAGAGATCACATGAATCCAGATGTTCAACTTGAAAAACTTAGAGAAATTCCAGATGATGAAATTGTT
AAAGTTATGGGACACAGACAGCCAGGAGAAGATTACAAAACAGTTCACCCACCATTAGAAGAAATGGATA
TGCCAGAAGATTTTGTTAGAGATATTGTTGAACCAATGTCAGGAGCAAAAGAAGGACACAGAATTAGATA
CATTCAATTTGCAGATTCAATGTACAATGCACCAGCACAGCCATATGATAGAGCAAGAACTTACATGTGG
AGATTTAGAGGAGTTGATACAGGAACTCTTTCAGGAAGACAAGTTATTGAAATGAGAGAATCAAACCTTG
AAGAAATGTCAAAAAACTTTTGTATTGATACAGCATTTTTCGATCCAGCAACTTGTGGAATGAGAGGAGC
AACAGTTCACGGACACTCACTTAGACTTGATGAAAACGGACTTATGTTTGATGCATTACAAAGATATGTT
TTTGATGAAAAAACAGGACACGTTCTTTACGTTAAAGATCAGGTTGGAAGACCATTAGATGAACCAGTTG
ATTTTGGAGAACCATTATCAACTGAAAAACTTAAAGAAATTACAACTATTTACAGAAAAGATTCAATTGC
AATGAGAGATGATGAAGAAATTGTTACAGTTGTTAAAAGAATTCACAGAGCAAGAACTCTTGGAGGATAT
ATGCCAACAGAAAAAATTTTTGAAGGATTATAAGTGAAATACGATACAGCAAATATTGAATATATTACTT
AACCTACCTCTACTTACCTTTTGAGGTGAATTTTATGGAAGCAGAAAAGAAATTATTTCTTAAAGCATTA
AAAGAAAAATTTGATGAAGATCCAAAAGAAAAATACACAAAATTTTACACTTACGGAGGATGGAAACAAT
CAAAAAGAAAAACTGAATTTGTTGAAGCAGCAAAAGATATTGCAGATAAAAGAGGTGGAATGCCAGGATA
CAATCCAGATATTGGAGTTCCATTAGGACAGAGAAAAATGATGTCATACAAACTTTCAGGAACAGATGAT
TACGTTGAAGGAGATGATTTACACTTTATGAACAACGCAGCAATTCAACAGCTTCACGATGATATTAGAA
GAACTGTTATTGTTGGAATGGATACAGGACACATGGTTCTTGAAAAACGATTAGGAGTTGAAGTTACACC
AGAAACTATTAACGAATACATGGAAACTATTAATCACGCATTACCTGGAGGAGCAGTTGTTCAAGAACAC
ATGGTTGAAGTTGATCCAGCATTAGCATGGGATTCATACGCAAAAATTTTTACAGGAGATGATGAACTTG
CAGATGAATTAGATAAAAGAGTTTTAGTTGATATTAACAAATTATTTCCAGAAGAACAAGCAGAAGAACT
TAAAGCAGCAATTGGAAAGAAAACATACCAGATTTCAAGAGTTCCAACATTAGTTGGAAGAGTTTGTGAT
GGAGGAACTATTGCAAGATGGTCAGCAATGCAGATTGGAATGTCATTTATTACAGCATACAAACTTTGTG
CAGGAGAAGCAGCAATTGCAGATTTTTCATACGCAGCAAAACACGCAGATGTTATTGGAATGGGAACTGC
ATTACCAGCAAGAAGATCAAGAGGAGCAAATGAACCTGGAGGAATTCCATTTGGAATTCTTTGTGATGTT
GTTCAAACAACTAGAATTTCAGATGATCCAGTTGAACAGTCATTAGAAGTTGTTGCAACAGGAGCAATGT
TATATGATCAAATTTGGTTAGGAGCATACATGTCTGGAGGAGTTGGATTTACACAGTATGCAACTGCAGC
ATACACAGATGATATTCTTGATGATTTTTGTTACTACGGACTTGATTACGTTGAAAAGAAATTTGGAAGA
TGTGGAACAAAAGCAACTATGGATGTAGTTGAAGATATTGCAACAGAAGTTACTCTTTACTCACTTGAAC
AATACGATGAATACCCAACTTTATTAGAAGATCACTTTGGAGGATCACAGAGAGCAGCAGTTGCAGCAGC
AGCAGCAGGAGTTTCAGTTTGTATGGCAACAGGAAATTCAAATGCAGGAGTTAACGGATGGTACCTTTCA
CAAATTATGCACAAAGAATACCACTCAAGACTTGGATTTTACGGATACGATTTACAAGATCAGTGTGGAG
CATCAAACTCACTTTCAATTAGAAACGATGAATCATCACCATTAGAACTTAGAGGACCAAACTACCCAAA
TTACGCAATGAATGTTGGACACCAAGGAGAATACGCAGGAATTACTCAGGCAGCACACTCAGCAAGAGGA
GATGCATTTGCAATGAATCCATTAATTAAAGTTGCATTTGCAGATCCATCACTTATTTTTGATTTTGCAA
GACCAAGAAAATGTTGTGCAAGAGGAGCATTAAGAGAATTTGAAGTTGCAGGAGAAAGAGATCCAATTTT
ACCAGCAAAATAAACTAGTAGCGGCCGCTGCAGGATATAGCAAAAGTGGGACTTAAGTTCCCACTTTTGC
TATTTTATAAAAAACGCCCTATTCGTAATATACTATTCAAAACTAAATATTCATTGAAATATTTGGGTAA
TAATTAATATTAATCTAATATTTAGATATTGAGATATAATAATAACATTTTTTTAAAAAATCATCTATTT
TCATCTTAATTTTATATATTAAAGCCCATTTTTTGAGTATTCAAATTCAAATTATTGTGTTATTAACATC
TTATATATAAACTTTTCTATTTAATGTTAATGAAAAAGTGAATATATATACATAGAGTAATGTTATGATG
TATATATCAAAAAAAACTAGAGGAGACGACCTTCCATGACAGAATATAAACCAACAGTTAGATTAGCAAC
AAGAGATGACGTACCTAGGGCAGTAAGAACTCTTGCAGCAGCTTTTGCAGATTATCCAGCAACAAGACAC
ACAGTTGATCCAGATAGACACATTGAAAGAGTTACAGAATTACAAGAATTATTTTTAACAAGAGTTGGTC
TTGATATAGGTAAAGTATGGGTTGCAGATGATGGAGCAGCAGTTGCAGTTTGGACAACACCAGAATCAGT
TGAAGCTGGTGCTGTTTTTGCAGAAATTGGACCAAGAATGGCTGAATTATCAGGATCAAGATTAGCAGCT
CAGCAACAGATGGAAGGATTACTTGCACCACACAGACCAAAAGAACCAGCATGGTTTTTAGCAACAGTTG
GAGTTTCACCAGATCACCAGGGAAAAGGTTTAGGTTCTGCTGTTGTACTTCCTGGTGTTGAAGCAGCTGA
AAGAGCAGGAGTTCCAGCATTTTTAGAAACATCAGCACCAAGAAATCTTCCATTTTATGAAAGACTTGGA
TTTACAGTTACAGCAGATGTTGAAGTTCCAGAAGGACCAAGAACATGGTGTATGACAAGAAAACCAGGAG
CATAACCATGGCTCCGACCGAAGCCACCCGGGGCGGCCCCGCCGACCCCGCACCCGCCCCCGAGGCCCAC
CGCGGGGGACACACCGAACACGCCGACCCTGCTGAACACGCGGCGCAGTTCGGTGCCCAGGAGCGGATCG
GGAATTAATTCGAAGCTGCTGGTGAAAGAGACCCTATCTTACCTGCTAAAATCTAAGTTAATTACTAATT
TATTATTAATTTATTATTAGATTGGGTAAAATAGTAAAAGAAAACTAAAGGAAACCTAATATGGTTTCCT
TTTTTTATATATTTTTAATTCACTGGGGGGATTTAAAACTTCATTTTTAATTTAAAAGGATCTAGGTGAA
GATCCTTGGTGCACTCTCAGTACAATCTGCTCTGATGCCGCATAGTTAAGCCAGCCCCGACACCCGCCAA
CACCCGCTGACGCGCCCTGACGGGCTTGTCTGCTCCCGGCATCCGCTTACAGACAAGCTGTGACCGTCTC
CGGGAGCTGCATGTGTCAGAGGTTTTCACCGTCATCACCGAAACGCGCGAGACGAAAGGGCCTCGTGATA
CGCCTATTTTTATAGGTTAATGTCATGATAATAATGGTTTCTTAGACGTCAGGTGGCACTTTTCGGGGAA
ATGTGCGCGGAACCCCTATTTGTTTATTTTTCTAAATACATTCAAATATGTATCCGCTCATGAGACAATA
ACCCTGATAAATGCTTCAATAATATTGAAAAAGGAAGAGTATGAGTATTCAACATTTCCGTGTCGCCCTT
ATTCCCTTTTTTGCGGCATTTTGCCTTCCTGTTTTTGCTCACCCAGAAACGCTGGTGAAAGTAAAAGATG
CTGAAGATCAGTTGGGTGCACGAGTGGGTTACATCGAACTGGATCTCAACAGCGGTAAGATCCTTGAGAG
TTTTCGCCCCGAAGAACGTTTTCCAATGATGAGCACTTTTAAAGTTCTGCTATGTGGCGCGGTATTATCC
CGTATTGACGCCGGGCAAGAGCAACTCGGTCGCCGCATACACTATTCTCAGAATGACTTGGTTGAGTACT
CACCAGTCACAGAAAAGCATCTTACGGATGGCATGACAGTAAGAGAATTATGCAGTGCTGCCATAACCAT
GAGTGATAACACTGCGGCCAACTTACTTCTGACAACGATCGGAGGACCGAAGGAGCTAACCGCTTTTTTG
CACAACATGGGGGATCATGTAACTCGCCTTGATCGTTGGGAACCGGAGCTGAATGAAGCCATACCAAACG
ACGAGCGTGACACCACGATGCCTGTAGCAATGGCAACAACGTTGCGCAAACTATTAACTGGCGAACTACT
TACTCTAGCTTCCCGGCAACAATTAATAGACTGGATGGAGGCGGATAAAGTTGCAGGACCACTTCTGCGC
TCGGCCCTTCCGGCTGGCTGGTTTATTGCTGATAAATCTGGAGCCGGTGAGCGTGGGTCTCGCGGTATCA
TTGCAGCACTGGGGCCAGATGGTAAGCCCTCCCGTATCGTAGTTATCTACACGACGGGGAGTCAGGCAAC
TATGGATGAACGAAATAGACAGATCGCTGAGATAGGTGCCTCACTGATTAAGCATTGGTAACTGTCAGAC
CAAGTTTACTCATATATACTTTAGATTGATTTAAAACTTCATTTTTAATTTAAAAGGATCTAGGTGAAGA
TCCTTTTTGATAATCTCATGACCAAAATCCCTTAACGTGAGTTTTCGTTCCACTGAGCGTCAGACCCCGT
AGAAAAGATCAAAGGATCTTCTTGAGATCCTTTTTTTCTGCGCGTAATCTGCTGCTTGCAAACAAAAAAA
CCACCGCTACCAGCGGTGGTTTGTTTGCCGGATCAAGAGCTACCAACTCTTTTTCCGAAGGTAACTGGCT
TCAGCAGAGCGCAGATACCAAATACTGTTCTTCTAGTGTAGCCGTAGTTAGGCCACCACTTCAAGAACTC
TGTAGCACCGCCTACATACCTCGCTCTGCTAATCCTGTTACCAGTGGCTGCTGCCAGTGGCGATAAGTCG
TGTCTTACCGGGTTGGACTCAAGACGATAGTTACCGGATAAGGCGCAGCGGTCGGGCTGAACGGGGGGTT
CGTGCACACAGCCCAGCTTGGAGCGAACGACCTACACCGAACTGAGATACCTACAGCGTGAGCTATGAGA
AAGCGCCACGCTTCCCGAAGGGAGAAAGGCGGACAGGTATCCGGTAAGCGGCAGGGTCGGAACAGGAGAG
CGCACGAGGGAGCTTCCAGGGGGAAACGCCTGGTATCTTTATAGTCCTGTCGGGTTTCGCCACCTCTGAC
TTGAGCGTCGATTTTTGTGATGCTCGTCAGGGGGGCGGAGCCTATGGAAAAACGCCAGCAACGCGGCCTT
TTTACGGTTCCTGGCCTTTTGCTGGCCTTTTGCTCACATGGTACCCATTATTTAGTTTTTTTTTATCACC
ACAACGTATAAACCCCCTTTCAGAAGAAAACAGAGAATGAAAACAGATTTTAATTTATATATCGTATCTA
TAATTTAGTTTTTTTTTATTGCAGTTTTAGAAGTGCGTTTGTCCTGGAGCGAAATACACGATATCGTGTA
GTCTCCTTCAGATGAAAATAATATTTTTAATTTTCAGAAATATTACTGGAAAAATACCTGAAAAATATTT
GAAAAAAAAACATACACCCAGCGGGGAAAAATCGAACATTTTGAAAAAGTCTATTTATAGGGTTTAAACA
GGGCCAAGACCTGCGGGATATACCCCAAAAATGTTCGATAAAAAAATCGAACATTTTTCGAACATTTTTT
ATAATGTTCGATGTGTGCGAGTATGTTCGATAAAAAAATCGAACATTTTGAAAGACAATTTGAAGAGATA
TAAAAAAAATAATCTATTATAATATAGATATATAATATGTTCGATATGTTCGATATTTTTTT
Features (pLannotate 1.2.2; 14 found; start..end, strand, type, name):
    464..1792    +  CDS            mrtB: MCRY_METTH - Experimental evidence at protein level: Swiss-Prot protein existence level 1. Component of the methyl-coenzyme M reductase (MCR) I that catalyzes the reductive cleavage of methyl-coenzyme M (CoM-S-CH3 or 2- (methylthio)ethanesulfonate) using coenzyme B (CoB or 7- mercaptoheptanoylthreonine phosphate) as reductant which results in the production of methane and the mixed heterodisulfide of CoB and CoM (CoM-S-S-CoB). This is the final step in methanogenesis. From Methanothermobacter thermautotrophicus (strain ATCC 29096 / DSM 1053 / JCM 10044 / NBRC 100330 / Delta H) (Methanobacteriu
   1855..2331    +  CDS            mcrD: MCRD_METJA - Protein inferred from homology: Swiss-Prot protein existence level 3. From Methanocaldococcus jannaschii (strain ATCC 43067 / DSM 2661 / JAL-1 / JCM 10045 / NBRC 100440) (Methanococcus jannaschii).
   2368..2943    +  CDS            mcrC: MCRC_METTH - Experimental evidence at transcript level: Swiss-Prot protein existence level 2. From Methanothermobacter thermautotrophicus (strain ATCC 29096 / DSM 1053 / JCM 10044 / NBRC 100330 / Delta H) (Methanobacterium thermoautotrophicum).
   2977..3000    +  CDS            2xFLAG (fragment): two tandem FLAG® epitope tags
   3101..3850    +  CDS            mrtG (fragment): MCRZ_METTM - Experimental evidence at protein level: Swiss-Prot protein existence level 1. Component of the methyl-coenzyme M reductase (MCR) I that catalyzes the reductive cleavage of methyl-coenzyme M (CoM-S-CH3 or 2- (methylthio)ethanesulfonate) using coenzyme B (CoB or 7- mercaptoheptanoylthreonine phosphate) as reductant which results in the production of methane and the mixed heterodisulfide of CoB and CoM (CoM-S-S-CoB). This is the final step in methanogenesis. From Methanothermobacter marburgensis (strain ATCC BAA-927 / DSM 2133 / JCM 14651 / NBRC 100331 / OCM 82 / Marburg) (Methanobac
   3955..5607    +  CDS            mcrA: MCRA_METJA - Experimental evidence at protein level: Swiss-Prot protein existence level 1. Component of the methyl-coenzyme M reductase (MCR) I that catalyzes the reductive cleavage of methyl-coenzyme M (CoM-S-CH3 or 2- (methylthio)ethanesulfonate) using coenzyme B (CoB or 7- mercaptoheptanoylthreonine phosphate) as reductant which results in the production of methane and the mixed heterodisulfide of CoB and CoM (CoM-S-S-CoB). This is the final step in methanogenesis. From Methanocaldococcus jannaschii (strain ATCC 43067 / DSM 2661 / JAL-1 / JCM 10045 / NBRC 100440) (Methanococcus jannaschii).
   5614..5633    +  misc_feature   BioBrick suffix: universal suffix for all parts
   5986..6582    +  CDS            pac: PUAC_STRAD - Protein predicted: Swiss-Prot protein existence level 4. Detoxification of puromycin. From Streptomyces alboniger.
   6588..6719    +  CDS            dmpM (fragment): DMPM_STRAD - Protein inferred from homology: Swiss-Prot protein existence level 3. From Streptomyces alboniger.
   6937..6984    -  misc_feature   bom (fragment): basis of mobility region from pBR322
   7086..7121    -  CDS            rop (fragment): Rop protein, which maintains plasmids at low copy number; rop
   7216..7320    +  promoter       AmpR promoter: bla
   7321..8181    +  CDS            AmpR: β-lactamase; bla; confers resistance to ampicillin, carbenicillin, and related antibiotics
   8352..8940    +  rep_origin     ori: high-copy-number ColE1/pMB1/pBR322/pUC origin of replication
