[The description below was written by a language model from this plasmid's Addgene catalogue record and pLannotate feature annotations shown in this document.]
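Description:
Ppst93-MCRaeo-NG is an approximately 9.5 kb Escherichia coli–Methanococcus expression plasmid built on the pMEV5 backbone for heterologous production of methyl-coenzyme M reductase (MCR) from Methanococcus aeolicus in Methanococcus maripaludis. In E. coli it is maintained through a ColE1/pUC-type origin and selected with ampicillin via the bla gene and its promoter; small remnants of the pBR322 bom and rop regions are also detected. Selection in the methanogen relies on puromycin resistance from the Streptomyces alboniger pac (puromycin N-acetyltransferase) gene, which is followed by a short fragment of the adjacent dmpM gene. The feature table does not annotate any element responsible for replication or integration in M. maripaludis, so how the plasmid is maintained there is not stated.

The roughly 5.2 kb insert appears as an operon-like array of five forward-strand reading frames, identified by homology to methanogen proteins as the MCR beta subunit, McrD, McrC, the gamma subunit and the alpha subunit. MCR catalyses the final, methane-releasing step of methanogenesis, reducing methyl-coenzyme M with coenzyme B. The catalogue lists a Flag-Strep2 tag; the annotation picks up a FLAG sequence just upstream of the gamma subunit reading frame, consistent with the "NG" in the name denoting an N-terminal tag on that subunit, although the record does not spell this out. No promoter is annotated; the "Ppst93" prefix hints at a pst-derived promoter variant, but this is an inference from the name only. A BioBrick suffix follows the alpha subunit gene. The plasmid is intended for expressing tagged recombinant MCR in a methanogen host, where the tag would allow its affinity purification.
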