Addgene plasmid #192763: Ppst93-MCRaeo-NG
Purpose: Expresses NG-tagged MCRaeo in Methanococcus maripaludis
Depositing lab: William B. Whitman. Depositing organization: University of Georgia. Publication: Expression of divergent methyl/alkyl coenzyme M reductases from uncultured archaea. Shao N, Fan Y, Chou CW, Yavari S, Williams RV, Amster IJ, Brown SM, Drake IJ, Duin EC, Whitman WB, Liu Y. Commun Biol. 2022 Oct 20;5(1):1113. doi: 10.1038/s42003-022-04057-6. PubMed 36266535.
Backbone
  Vector backbone: pMEV5
  Backbone size w/o insert (bp): 4300
  Total vector size (bp): 9500
  Vector type: Synthetic Biology ; Heterologous expression in Methanococcus maripaludis
  Selectable markers: Puromycin
Growth in bacteria
  Bacterial resistance: Ampicillin, 100 μg/mL
  Growth temperature: 37°C
  Growth strain: DH5alpha
  Copy number: Unknown
Gene/Insert
  Gene/Insert name: Methyl coenzyme M reductase (alt name: MCR)
  Species: Methanococcus aeolicus
  Insert size (bp): 5200
  Tag / fusion protein: Flag-Strep2
Terms and licenses: Academic/Nonprofit Terms; Industry Terms
How to cite: Ppst93-MCRaeo-NG was a gift from William B. Whitman (Addgene plasmid # 192763 ; http://n2t.net/addgene:192763 ; RRID:Addgene_192763)
